Addgene plasmid #21682: pAc5.1B-EGFP-DmMe31B
Depositing lab: Elisa Izaurralde. Publication: P-body formation is a consequence, not the cause, of RNA-mediated gene silencing. Eulalio A, Behm-Ansmant I, Schweizer D, Izaurralde E. Mol Cell Biol. 2007 Jun . 27(11):3970-81. 10.1128/MCB.00128-07 PubMed 17403906.
Backbone
  Vector backbone: pAc5.1B-EGFP
  Backbone manufacturer: Elisa Izaurralde
  Backbone size w/o insert (bp): 6064
  Vector type: Drosophila expression
Growth in bacteria
  Bacterial resistance: Ampicillin, 100 μg/mL
  Growth temperature: 37°C
  Growth strain: DH5alpha
  Growth instructions: Dh5 alpha or XL1-blue
  Copy number: High Copy
Gene/Insert
  Gene/Insert name: maternal expression at 31B (alt name: Me31B)
  Species: D. melanogaster (fly)
  Insert size (bp): 1380
  GenBank ID: NM_078809
  Entrez Gene: me31B (a.k.a. Dmel_CG4916, CG4916, DDX6, Dhh1p/Me31b, DmRH3, Dmel\CG4916, ME31B, Mat31B, Me31B, Me31b, l(2)k06607, me31b)
  Tag / fusion protein: EGFP (N terminal on backbone)
  Cloning method: Restriction Enzyme; 5′ cloning site HindIII (not destroyed); 3′ cloning site NotI (not destroyed)
  Sequencing primers: 5′ Ac5 forward primer site; 3′ BGH reverse priming site
Terms and licenses: Academic/Nonprofit Terms; Industry Terms: Not Available to Industry
How to cite: pAc5.1B-EGFP-DmMe31B was a gift from Elisa Izaurralde (Addgene plasmid # 21682 ; http://n2t.net/addgene:21682 ; RRID:Addgene_21682)
