[The description below was written by a language model from this plasmid's Addgene catalogue record and pLannotate feature annotations shown in this document.]
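Description:
pAc5.1B-EGFP-DmMe31B is a Drosophila expression plasmid built on the pAc5.1B-EGFP backbone, intended for expression in fly cells rather than for viral delivery or genomic integration. In bacteria it is maintained through a high-copy ColE1/pUC-type origin of replication and selected with ampicillin via the β-lactamase gene (AmpR) and its own promoter. The feature table, generated from the depositor's full 7,444-nt sequence, agrees with the catalogue sizes for backbone plus insert. It also picks up short fragments annotated as SV40 large T antigen and a tetracycline resistance gene. These appear to be non-functional backbone remnants rather than working parts.

The payload is the coding sequence of D. melanogaster me31B (maternal expression at 31B, CG4916), the fly DDX6/Dhh1-family ATP-dependent RNA helicase that acts in ribonucleoprotein complexes involved in translational repression and mRNA decapping. The roughly 1.4 kb insert was cloned between HindIII and NotI sites, directly downstream of an EGFP coding sequence carried by the backbone, so the protein is made as an N-terminal EGFP fusion. Transcription is driven by the strong constitutive Drosophila actin 5C (Ac5) promoter, and an SV40 polyadenylation signal is annotated downstream of the cassette, on the opposite strand in this annotation. A V5 epitope tag sequence lies just after the insert, but the record does not indicate whether it is read in frame or excluded by a stop codon, and only EGFP is listed as a tag. The associated publication concerns P-body formation and RNA-mediated gene silencing, which fits use of this construct to visualise fluorescently tagged Me31B, for example its localisation in transfected Drosophila cells.
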