Features (pLannotate 1.2.2; 10 found; start..end, strand, type, name):
     56..2568    +  promoter       Ac5 promoter: Drosophila melanogaster actin 5C promoter
   2588..3304    +  CDS            EGFP: EGFP is a basic (constitutively fluorescent) green fluorescent protein published in 1996, derived from Aequorea victoria. It is reported to be a rapidly-maturing weak dimer with moderate acid sensitivity.
   3314..4690    +  CDS            me31B: DDX6_DROME - Experimental evidence at protein level: Swiss-Prot protein existence level 1. ATP-dependent RNA helicase which is a core component of a variety of ribonucleoprotein complexes (RNPs) that play critical roles in translational repression and mRNA decapping during embryogenesis, oogenesis, neurogenesis and neurotransmission (PubMed:11546740, PubMed:16256742, PubMed:17178403, PubMed:18590813, PubMed:21267420, PubMed:21447556, PubMed:28875934, PubMed:28388438, PubMed:17982591, PubMed:31114929). Recruits core components and translational repressors to some RNP complexes, and mediates RNP
   4729..4770    +  CDS            V5 tag: epitope tag from simian virus 5
   4870..5004    -  polyA_signal   SV40 poly(A) signal: SV40 polyadenylation signal
   5027..5111    -  CDS            large T antigen (fragment): large T antigen from SV40 (simian virus 40)
   5112..5582    +  CDS            TcR (fragment): tetracycline efflux protein; tet; confers resistance to tetracycline
   5626..6214    -  rep_origin     ori: high-copy-number ColE1/pMB1/pBR322/pUC origin of replication
   6385..7245    -  CDS            AmpR: β-lactamase; bla; confers resistance to ampicillin, carbenicillin, and related antibiotics
   7246..7350    -  promoter       AmpR promoter: bla
>Addgene plasmid #21682 | pAc5.1B-EGFP-DmMe31B | depositor full sequence | sequence record 9959 | Author sequence
CTTCAAGGAATTAATTCTATATTCTAAAAACACAAATGATACTTCTAAAAAAAATCATGAATGGCATCAA
CTCTGAATCAAATCTTTGCAGATGCACCTACTTCTCATTTCCACTGTCACATCATTTTTCCAGATCTCGC
TGCCTGTTATGTGGCCCACAAACCAAGACACGTTTTATGGCCATTAAAGCTGGCTGATCGTCGCCAAACA
CCAAATACATATCAATATGTACATTCGAGAAAGAAGCGATCAAAGAAGCGTCTTCGGGCGAGTAGGAGAA
TGCGGAGGAGAAGGAGAACGAGCTGATCTAGTATCTCTCCACAATCCAATGCCAACTGACCAACTGGCCA
TATTCGGAGCAATTTGAAGCCAATTTCCATCGCCTGGCGATCGCTCCATTCTTGGCTATATGTTTTTCAC
CGTTCCCGGGGCCATTTTCAAAGACTCGTCGGTAAGATAAGATTGTGTCACTCGCTGTCTCTCTTCATTT
GTCGAAGAATGCTGAGGAATTTCGCGATGACGTCGGCGAGTATTTTGAAGAATGAGAATAATTTGTATTT
ATACGAAAATCAGTTAGTGGAATTTTCTACAAAAACATGTTATCTATAGATAATTTTGTTGCAAAATATG
TTGACTATGACAAAGATTGTATGTATATACCTTTAATGTATTCTCATTTTCTTATGTATTTATAATGGCA
ATGATGATACTGATGATATTTTAAGATGATGCCAGACCACAGGCTGATTTCTGCGTCTTTTGCCGAACGC
AGTGCATGTGCGGTTGTTGTTTTTTGGAATAGTTTCAATTTTCGGACTGTCCGCTTTGATTTCAGTTTCT
TGGCTTATTCAAAAAGCAAAGTAAAGCCAAAAAAGCGAGATGGCAATACCAAATGCGGCAAAACGGTAGT
GGAAGGAAAGGGGTGCGGGGCAGCGGAAGGAAGGGTGGGGCGGGGCGTGGCGGGGTCTGTGGCTGGGCGC
GACGTCACCGACGTTGGAGCCACTCCTTTGACCATGTGTGCGTGTGTGTATTATTCGTGTCTCGCCACTC
GCCGGTTGTTTTTTTCTTTTTATCTCGCTCTCTCTAGCGCCATCTCGTACGCATGCTCAACGCACCGCAT
GTTGCCGTGTCCTTTATGCGTCATTTTGGCTCGAAATAGGCAATTATTTAAACAAAGATTAGTCAACGAA
AACGCTAAAATAAATAAGTCTACAATATGGTTACTTATTGCCATGTGTGTGCAGCCAACGATAGCAACAA
AAGCAACAACACAGTGGCTTTCCCTCTTTCACTTTTTGTTTGCAAGCGCGTGCGAGCAAGACGGCACGAC
CGGCAAACGCAATTACGCTGACAAAGAGCAGACGAAGTTTTGGCCGAAAAACATCAAGGCGCCTGATACG
AATGCATTTGCAATAACAATTGCGATATTTAATATTGTTTATGAAGCTGTTTGACTTCAAAACACACAAA
AAAAAAAATAAAACAAATTATTTGAAAGAGAATTAGGAATCGGACAGCTTATCGTTACGGGCTAACAGCA
CACCGAGACGAAATAGCTTACCTGACGTCACAGCCTCTGGAAGAACTGCCGCCAAGCAGAGAGAGAGAGA
AAAAGAGGGAGAGCAGCTTAGACCGCATGTGCTTGTGTGTGAGGCGTCTCTCTCTTCGTCTCCTGTTTGC
GCAAACGCATAGACTGCACTGAGAAAATCGATTACCTATTTTTTATGAATGAATATTTGCACTATTACTA
TTCAAAACTATTAAGATAGCAATCACATTCAATAGCCAAATACTATACCACCTGAGCGATGCAACGAAAT
GATCAATTTGAGCAAAAATGCTGCATATTTAGGACGGCATCATTATAGAAATGCTTCTTGCTGTGTACTT
TTCTCTCGTCTGGCAGCTGTTTCGCCGTTATTGTTAAAACCGGCTTAAGTTAGGTGTGTTTTCTACGACT
AGTGATGCCCCTACTAGAAGATGTGTGTTGCACAAATGTCCCTGAATAACCAATTTGAAGTGCAGATAGC
AGTAAACGTAAGCTAATATGAATATTATTTAACTGTAATGTTTTAATATCGCTGGACATTACTAATAAAC
CCACTATAAACACATGTACATATGTATGTTTTGGCATACAATGAGTAGTTGGGGAAAAAATGTGTAAAAG
CACCGTGACCATCACAGCATAAAGATAACCAGCTGAAGTATCGAATATGAGTAACCCCCAAATTGAATCA
CATGCCGCAACTGATAGGACCCATGGAAGTACACTCTTCATGGCGATATACAAGACACACACAAGCACGA
ACACCCAGTTGCGGAGGAAATTCTCCGTAAATGAAAACCCAATCGGCGAACAATTCATACCCATATATGG
TAAAAGTTTTGAACGCGACTTGAGAGCGGAGAGCATTGCGGCTGATAAGGTTTTAGCGCTAAGCGGGCTT
TATAAAACGGGCTGCGGGACCAGTTTTCATATCACTACCGTTTGAGTTCTTGTGCTGTGTGGATACTCCT
CCCGACACAAAGCCGCTCCATCAGCCAGCAGTCGTCTAATCCAGAGACCCCGGATCGGGGTACCAACATG
GTGAGCAAGGGCGAGGAGCTGTTCACCGGGGTGGTGCCCATCCTGGTCGAGCTGGACGGCGACGTAAACG
GCCACAAGTTCAGCGTGTCCGGCGAGGGCGAGGGCGATGCCACCTACGGCAAGCTGACCCTGAAGTTCAT
CTGCACCACCGGCAAGCTGCCCGTGCCCTGGCCCACCCTCGTGACCACCCTGACCTACGGCGTGCAGTGC
TTCAGCCGCTACCCCGACCACATGAAGCAGCACGACTTCTTCAAGTCCGCCATGCCCGAAGGCTACGTCC
AGGAGCGCACCATCTTCTTCAAGGACGACGGCAACTACAAGACCCGCGCCGAGGTGAAGTTCGAGGGCGA
CACCCTGGTGAACCGCATCGAGCTGAAGGGCATCGACTTCAAGGAGGACGGCAACATCCTGGGGCACAAG
CTGGAGTACAACTACAACAGCCACAACGTCTATATCATGGCCGACAAGCAGAAGAACGGCATCAAGGTGA
ACTTCAAGATCCGCCACAACATCGAGGACGGCAGCGTGCAGCTCGCCGACCACTACCAGCAGAACACCCC
CATCGGCGACGGCCCCGTGCTGCTGCCCGACAACCACTACCTGAGCACCCAGTCCGCCCTGAGCAAAGAC
CCCAACGAGAAGCGCGATCACATGGTCCTGCTGGAGTTCGTGACCGCCGCCGGGATCACTCTCGGCATGG
ACGAGCTGTACAAGCCAAGCTTGATGATGACTGAAAAGTTAAATTCTGGGCACACTAATTTAACAAGCAA
GGGGATTATAAATGATCTTCAAATTGCTGGAAACACAAGTGACGATATGGGCTGGAAATCAAAGCTGAAG
CTGCCGCCAAAGGACAACCGATTCAAAACAACTGATGTGACCGATACGCGAGGCAATGAATTCGAGGAGT
TTTGCCTTAAAAGAGAACTGCTTATGGGTATATTCGAGAAGGGATGGGAGCGCCCTTCGCCAATTCAGGA
AGCAGCTATTCCTATAGCATTAAGTGGAAAAGATGTGCTGGCTCGGGCCAAGAACGGCACAGGCAAGACA
GGAGCCTACTGCATCCCAGTTTTAGAACAAATCGACCCAACCAAGGACTACATTCAGGCACTTGTGATGG
TCCCCACCCGAGAGTTGGCGCTACAAACCTCACAGATATGTATTGAGCTGGCGAAACATCTTGATATCCG
GGTAATGGTCACAACGGGAGGTACCATTCTAAAGGATGACATTCTTCGTATTTATCAAAAAGTACAATTA
ATTATTGCCACTCCCGGACGAATATTAGATCTGATGGATAAGAAAGTTGCCGATATGTCGCATTGCAGAA
TATTAGTTTTGGATGAGGCCGATAAGCTATTGTCGCTTGATTTTCAAGGCATGCTGGATCATGTTATACT
AAAGTTACCAAAGGATCCACAGATCTTGCTATTTTCCGCAACATTTCCACTAACAGTCAAGAATTTCATG
GAGAAGCATTTACGCGAGCCTTACGAGATCAACCTGATGGAGGAGCTAACACTGAAGGGTGTCACTCAGT
ACTATGCATTCGTACAGGAGCGCCAGAAAGTACACTGCTTGAATACGCTCTTTTCGAAGCTGCAGATCAA
TCAGTCTATCATATTCTGCAATTCCACGCAACGTGTCGAGCTATTGGCCAAAAAGATCACAGAGCTTGGA
TATTGCTGTTACTATATACACGCTAAGATGGCCCAGGCACACAGAAATCGAGTATTCCACGATTTCCGCC
AAGGACTCTGTCGCAATCTGGTGTGCTCCGACCTGTTCACCCGTGGTATCGACGTGCAGGCCGTGAATGT
AGTAATCAATTTCGATTTCCCACGAATGGCAGAGACATACTTGCATCGAATTGGTCGCTCAGGACGTTTC
GGTCATTTGGGTATTGCTATTAATCTGATAACCTACGAGGATCGGTTTGATCTGCATCGGATTGAAAAAG
AACTTGGAACCGAAATAAAGCCTATTCCGAAGGTCATAGACCCCGCCCTTTATGTCGCAAACGTTGGCGC
ATCCGTTGGCGATACTTGCAACAACAGTGATCTGAATAATTCTGCGAACGAGGAGGGCAACGTTAGCAAA
TAAGCGGCCGCTCGAGTCTAGAGGGCCCGCGGTTCGAAGGTAAGCCTATCCCTAACCCTCTCCTCGGTCT
CGATTCTACGCGTACCGGTCATCATCACCATCACCATTGAGTTTAAACCCGCTGATCAGCCTCGACTGTG
CCTTCTAAGGCCTGAGCTCGCTGATCAGCCTCGATCGAGGATCCAGACATGATAAGATACATTGATGAGT
TTGGACAAACCACAACTAGAATGCAGTGAAAAAAATGCTTTATTTGTGAAATTTGTGATGCTATTGCTTT
ATTTGTAACCATTATAAGCTGCAATAAACAAGTTAACAACAACAATTGCATTCATTTTATGTTTCAGGTT
CAGGGGGAGGTGTGGGAGGTTTTTTAAAGCAAGTAAAACCTCTACAAATGTGGTATGGCTGATTATGATC
AGTCGACCGATGCCCTTGAGAGCCTTCAACCCAGTCAGCTCCTTCCGGTGGGCGCGGGGCATGACTATCG
TCGCCGCACTTATGACTGTCTTCTTTATCATGCAACTCGTAGGACAGGTGCCGGCAGCGCTCTGGGTCAT
TTTCGGCGAGGACCGCTTTCGCTGGAGCGCGACGATGATCGGCCTGTCGCTTGCGGTATTCGGAATCTTG
CACGCCCTCGCTCAAGCCTTCGTCACTGGTCCCGCCACCAAACGTTTCGGCGAGAAGCAGGCCATTATCG
CCGGCATGGCGGCCGACGCGCTGGGCTACGTCTTGCTGGCGTTCGCGACGCGAGGCTGGATGGCCTTCCC
CATTATGATTCTTCTCGCTTCCGGCGGCATCGGGATGCCCGCGTTGCAGGCCATGCTGTCCAGGCAGGTA
GATGACGACCATCAGGGACAGCTTCAAGGATCGCTCGCGGCTCTTACCAGCCAGCAAAAGGCCAGGAACC
GTAAAAAGGCCGCGTTGCTGGCGTTTTTCCATAGGCTCCGCCCCCCTGACGAGCATCACAAAAATCGACG
CTCAAGTCAGAGGTGGCGAAACCCGACAGGACTATAAAGATACCAGGCGTTTCCCCCTGGAAGCTCCCTC
GTGCGCTCTCCTGTTCCGACCCTGCCGCTTACCGGATACCTGTCCGCCTTTCTCCCTTCGGGAAGCGTGG
CGCTTTCTCAATGCTCACGCTGTAGGTATCTCAGTTCGGTGTAGGTCGTTCGCTCCAAGCTGGGCTGTGT
GCACGAACCCCCCGTTCAGCCCGACCGCTGCGCCTTATCCGGTAACTATCGTCTTGAGTCCAACCCGGTA
AGACACGACTTATCGCCACTGGCAGCAGCCACTGGTAACAGGATTAGCAGAGCGAGGTATGTAGGCGGTG
CTACAGAGTTCTTGAAGTGGTGGCCTAACTACGGCTACACTAGAAGGACAGTATTTGGTATCTGCGCTCT
GCTGAAGCCAGTTACCTTCGGAAAAAGAGTTGGTAGCTCTTGATCCGGCAAACAAACCACCGCTGGTAGC
GGTGGTTTTTTTGTTTGCAAGCAGCAGATTACGCGCAGAAAAAAAGGATCTCAAGAAGATCCTTTGATCT
TTTCTACGGGGTCTGACGCTCAGTGGAACGAAAACTCACGTTAAGGGATTTTGGTCATGAGATTATCAAA
AAGGATCTTCACCTAGATCCTTTTAAATTAAAAATGAAGTTTTAAATCAATCTAAAGTATATATGAGTAA
ACTTGGTCTGACAGTTACCAATGCTTAATCAGTGAGGCACCTATCTCAGCGATCTGTCTATTTCGTTCAT
CCATAGTTGCCTGACTCCCCGTCGTGTAGATAACTACGATACGGGAGGGCTTACCATCTGGCCCCAGTGC
TGCAATGATACCGCGAGACCCACGCTCACCGGCTCCAGATTTATCAGCAATAAACCAGCCAGCCGGAAGG
GCCGAGCGCAGAAGTGGTCCTGCAACTTTATCCGCCTCCATCCAGTCTATTAATTGTTGCCGGGAAGCTA
GAGTAAGTAGTTCGCCAGTTAATAGTTTGCGCAACGTTGTTGCCATTGCTGCAGGCATCGTGGTGTCACG
CTCGTCGTTTGGTATGGCTTCATTCAGCTCCGGTTCCCAACGATCAAGGCGAGTTACATGATCCCCCATG
TTGTGCAAAAAAGCGGTTAGCTCCTTCGGTCCTCCGATCGTTGTCAGAAGTAAGTTGGCCGCAGTGTTAT
CACTCATGGTTATGGCAGCACTGCATAATTCTCTTACTGTCATGCCATCCGTAAGATGCTTTTCTGTGAC
TGGTGAGTACTCAACCAAGTCATTCTGAGAATAGTGTATGCGGCGACCGAGTTGCTCTTGCCCGGCGTCA
ACACGGGATAATACCGCGCCACATAGCAGAACTTTAAAAGTGCTCATCATTGGAAAACGTTCTTCGGGGC
GAAAACTCTCAAGGATCTTACCGCTGTTGAGATCCAGTTCGATGTAACCCACTCGTGCACCCAACTGATC
TTCAGCATCTTTTACTTTCACCAGCGTTTCTGGGTGAGCAAAAACAGGAAGGCAAAATGCCGCAAAAAAG
GGAATAAGGGCGACACGGAAATGTTGAATACTCATACTCTTCCTTTTTCAATATTATTGAAGCATTTATC
AGGGTTATTGTCTCATGAGCGGATACATATTTGAATGTATTTAGAAAAATAAACAAATAGGGGTTCCGCG
CACATTTCCCCGAAAAGTGCCACCTGACGTCTAAGAAACCATTATTATCATGACATTAACCTATAAAAAT
AGGCGTATCACGAGGCCCTTTCGT
