>Addgene plasmid #21682 | pAc5.1B-EGFP-DmMe31B | addgene partial sequence | sequence record 27491 | 21682 with EGFP-C
CTGTACNAGCCAAGCTTGATGANGACTGNAAAGTTAAATTCTGGGCACACTAATTTAACAAGCAAGGGGA
NTATAAATGATCTTCAAATTGCTGGAAACACAAGTGACGATATGGGCTGGAAATCAAAGCTGAAGCTGCC
GCCAAAGGACAACCGATTCAAAACAACTGATGTGACCGATACGCGAGGCAATGAATTCGAGGAGTTTTGC
CTTAAAAGAGAACTGCTTATGGGTATATTCGAGAAGGGATGGGAGCGCCCTTCGCCAATTCAGGAAGCAG
CTATTCCTATAGCATTAAGTGGAAAAGATGTGCTGGCTCGGGCCAAGAACGGCACAGGCAAGACAGGAGC
CTACTGCATCCCAGTTTTAGAACAAATCGACCCAACCAAGGACTACATTCAGGCACTTGTGATGGTCCCC
ACCCGAGAGTTGGCGCTACAAACCTCACAGATATGTATTGAGCTGGCGAAACATCTTGATATCCGGGTAA
TGGTCACAACGGGAGGTACCATTCTAAAGGATGACATTCTTCGTATTTATCAAAAAGTACAATTAATTAT
TGCCACTCCCCGGACGAATATTANATCTGATGGATAANAAAGTTGCCNATATGTCGCATTGCAGAAT
